Addgene plasmid #183169: pUC19/mChe-Golgi
Purpose: Construct for transient expression of Golgi apparatus-targeted mCherry in plants.
Depositing lab: Yao-Guang Liu & Qinlong Zhu. Depositing organization: South China Agricultural University (SCAU). Publication: All-in-one: A Robust Fluorescent Fusion Protein Vector Toolbox for Protein Localization and BiFC Analyses in Plants. Han J, Ma K, Li H, Su J, Zhou L, Tang J, Zhang S, Hou Y, Chen L, Liu YG, Zhu Q. Plant Biotechnol J. 2022 Feb 18. doi: 10.1111/pbi.13790. PubMed 35179286.
Backbone
  Vector backbone: pUC19
  Vector type: Plant Expression
Growth in bacteria
  Bacterial resistance: Ampicillin, 100 μg/mL
  Growth temperature: 37°C
  Growth strain: DH5alpha
  Copy number: High Copy
Gene/Insert
  Gene/Insert name: mCherry-Golgi (alt name: Golgi apparatus-targeted mCherry)
  Species: Synthetic
  Tag / fusion protein: AtRER1B, A. thaliana endoplasmic reticulum retrieval protein 1B (C terminal on insert)
  Cloning method: Unknown
Terms and licenses: Academic/Nonprofit Terms; Industry Terms: Not Available to Industry
How to cite: pUC19/mChe-Golgi was a gift from Yao-Guang Liu & Qinlong Zhu (Addgene plasmid # 183169 ; http://n2t.net/addgene:183169 ; RRID:Addgene_183169)
