[The description below was written by a language model from this plasmid's Addgene catalogue record and pLannotate feature annotations shown in this document.]
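Description:
pUC19/mChe-Golgi is a small, high-copy plant expression plasmid built on the pUC19 backbone and intended for transient expression in plant cells rather than stable transformation. The annotated 5,249 nt sequence shows no T-DNA borders or plant selectable marker, consistent with direct DNA delivery, though the record does not specify the delivery method. In E. coli it replicates from the ColE1/pUC-type origin and is selected with ampicillin through the β-lactamase (AmpR) gene and its own promoter. Remnants of the parental cloning vector are still detectable, including lacZα, lacI, rop and bom fragments, the lac promoter/operator with its CAP binding site, and part of the pUC multiple cloning site. These have no role in plant expression.

The payload is a single expression cassette driven by the strong constitutive CaMV 35S promoter and closed by the nopaline synthase (NOS) terminator and polyadenylation signal. It encodes mCherry, a monomeric, rapidly maturing red fluorescent protein, fused directly at its C terminus to Arabidopsis thaliana RER1B. RER1B is a membrane protein involved in retrieving endoplasmic reticulum membrane proteins from the early Golgi compartment, and here it serves to direct the red fluorescence to the Golgi apparatus. An attB1 Gateway recombination site and a phage T7 gene 10 ribosome binding site lie between the promoter and the mCherry start. They are probably carried over from the source of the coding sequence, although the cloning method is recorded as unknown.

The plasmid belongs to a fluorescent fusion protein vector toolbox for protein localization and BiFC analyses in plants. In that setting it serves as a red Golgi marker that can be co-expressed with a fluorescently tagged protein of interest to test for colocalization.
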