Features (pLannotate 1.2.2; 17 found; start..end, strand, type, name):
    535..876     +  promoter       CaMV 35S promoter: strong constitutive promoter from cauliflower mosaic virus
    898..922     +  protein_bind   attB1: mutant version of attB; recombination site for the Gateway® BP reaction BP Clonase™
    934..954     +  RBS            RBS: efficient ribosome binding site from bacteriophage T7 gene 10 (Olins and Rangwala, 1989)
    964..1671    +  CDS            mCherry: mCherry is a basic (constitutively fluorescent) red fluorescent protein published in 2004, derived from Discosoma sp.. It is reported to be a very rapidly-maturing monomer with low acid sensitivity.
   1672..2256    +  CDS            RER1B: RER1B_ARATH - Experimental evidence at protein level: Swiss-Prot protein existence level 1. Involved in the retrieval of endoplasmic reticulum membrane proteins from the early Golgi compartment. From Arabidopsis thaliana (Mouse-ear cress).
   2288..2540    +  terminator     NOS terminator: nopaline synthase terminator and poly(A) signal
   2593..2750    +  CDS            lacZα (fragment): LacZα fragment of β-galactosidase; lacZ fragment
   2756..2855    -  misc_feature   bom (fragment): basis of mobility region from pBR322
   2957..2992    -  CDS            rop (fragment): Rop protein, which maintains plasmids at low copy number; rop
   3087..3191    +  promoter       AmpR promoter: bla
   3192..4052    +  CDS            AmpR: β-lactamase; bla; confers resistance to ampicillin, carbenicillin, and related antibiotics
   4223..4811    +  rep_origin     ori: high-copy-number ColE1/pMB1/pBR322/pUC origin of replication
   4994..5086    +  CDS            lacI (fragment): lac repressor; lacI; The lac repressor binds to the lac operator to inhibit transcription in E. coli. This inhibition can be relieved by adding lactose or isopropyl-β-D-thiogalactopyranoside (IPTG).
   5099..5120    +  protein_bind   CAP binding site: CAP binding activates transcription in the presence of cAMP. E. coli catabolite activator protein
   5135..5165    +  promoter       lac promoter: promoter for the E. coli lac operon
   5173..5189    +  protein_bind   lac operator: The lac repressor binds to the lac operator to inhibit transcription in E. coli. This inhibition can be relieved by adding lactose or isopropyl-β-D-thiogalactopyranoside (IPTG). lac repressor encoded by lacI
   5226..5246    -  misc_feature   MCS (fragment): pUC18/19 multiple cloning site
>Addgene plasmid #183169 | pUC19/mChe-Golgi | addgene full sequence | sequence record 360385 | Addgene NGS Result
GGCGCGCCATTACTCGCATCCATTCTCAGGCTGTCTCGTCTCGTCTCAGATTAGCCTTTTCAATTTCAGA
AAGAATGCTAACCCACAGATGGTTAGAGAGGCTTACGCAGCAGGTCTCATCAAGACGATCTACCCGAGCA
ATAATCTCCAGGAAATCAAATACCTTCCCAAGAAGGTTAAAGATGCAGTCAAAAGATTCAGGACTAACTG
CATCAAGAACACAGAGAAAGATATATTTCTCAAGATCAGAAGTACTATTCCAGTATGGACGATTCAAGGC
TTGCTTCACAAACCAAGGCAAGTAATAGAGATTGGAGTCTCTAAAAAGGTAGTTCCCACTGAATCAAAGG
CCATGGAGTCAAAGATTCAAATAGAGGACCTAACAGAACTCGCCGTAAAGACTGGCGAACAGTTCATACA
GAGTCTCTTACGACTCAATGACAAGAAGAAAATCTTCGTCAACATGGTGGAGCACGACACACTTGTCTAC
TCCAAAAATATCAAAGATACAGTCTCAGAAGACCAAAGGGCAATTGAGACTTTTCAACAAAGGGTAATAT
CCGGAAACCTCCTCGGATTCCATTGCCCAGCTATCTGTCACTTTATTGTGAAGATAGTGGAAAAGGAAGG
TGGCTCCTACAAATGCCATCATTGCGATAAAGGAAAGGCCATCGTTGAAGATGCCTCTGCCGACAGTGGT
CCCAAAGATGGACCCCCACCCACGAGGAGCATCGTGGAAAAAGAAGACGTTCCAACCACGTCTTCAAAGC
AAGTGGATTGATGTGATATCTCCACTGACGTAAGGGATGACGCACAATCCCACTATCCTTCGCAAGACCC
TTCCTCTATATAAGGAAGTTCATTTCATTTGGAGAGAACACGGGGGACTCTAGATCAACAAGTTTGTACA
AAAAAGCAGGCTCCGCGGCCGCCTTGTTTAACTTTAAGAAGGAGCCCTTCACCATGGTGAGCAAGGGCGA
GGAGGATAACATGGCCATCATCAAGGAGTTCATGCGCTTCAAGGTGCACATGGAGGGCTCCGTGAACGGC
CACGAGTTCGAGATCGAGGGCGAGGGCGAGGGCCGCCCCTACGAGGGCACCCAGACCGCCAAGCTGAAGG
TGACCAAGGGTGGCCCCCTGCCCTTCGCCTGGGACATCCTGTCCCCTCAGTTCATGTACGGCTCCAAGGC
CTACGTGAAGCACCCCGCCGACATCCCCGACTACTTGAAGCTGTCCTTCCCCGAGGGCTTCAAGTGGGAG
CGCGTGATGAACTTCGAGGACGGCGGCGTGGTGACCGTGACCCAGGACTCCTCCCTGCAGGACGGCGAGT
TCATCTACAAGGTGAAGCTGCGCGGCACCAACTTCCCCTCCGACGGCCCCGTAATGCAGAAGAAGACCAT
GGGCTGGGAGGCCTCCTCCGAGCGGATGTACCCCGAGGACGGCGCCCTGAAGGGCGAGATCAAGCAGAGG
CTGAAGCTGAAGGACGGCGGCCACTACGACGCTGAGGTCAAGACCACCTACAAGGCCAAGAAGCCCGTGC
AGCTGCCCGGCGCCTACAACGTCAACATCAAGTTGGACATCACCTCCCACAACGAGGACTACACCATCGT
GGAACAGTACGAACGCGCCGAGGGCCGCCACTCCACCGGCGGCATGGACGAGCTGTACAAGATGGAAGGA
AGCGGTGGTGACAGTGGTTCGATGGCTACGCCTGTACAAAAGAAAGTACATGAGGCATGGAGGGTTTACC
AATATTATCTGGACAAGACTACACCTCATTCAACTAACAGGTGGATCGGAACACTTGTTTTCTTTCTTAT
CTACTGTTTGAGGGTTTACTCTATTCACGGATTCTACATCATCTCCTATGGTCTTGGAATCTACCTCCTG
AATCTGCTTATCGGGTTTTTGTCTCCTCTTGTTGATCCTGAGCTCGAGGTATCTGATGGAGCTACTCTGC
CTACTCGAGGTTCTGATGAGTTCAAGCCATTTATCCGCCGTCTCCCGGAGTTTAAATTCTGGTACTCCAT
GACTAAGGCATTCTGCATAGCCTTTCTTATGACATTCTTCTCGGTGTTTGATGTTCCCGTCTTCTGGCCC
ATACTGCTTTGCTACTGGGTCGTTCTCTTTGTCCTCACCATGAGACGCCAAATAGCCCACATGATCAAGC
ACAAGTACATTCCTTTCAGCATCGGAAAACAGAAATATAGCGGCCGGAAATCTTCTGCGAACAGCGGCGG
CGGCTCTCGTGCTGATTGATAATAACTCGAGAAGCTCGAATTTCCCCGATCGTTCAAACATTTGGCAATA
AAGTTTCTTAAGATTGAATCCTGTTGCCGGTCTTGCGATGATTATCATATAATTTCTGTTGAATTACGTT
AAGCATGTAATAATTAACATGTAATGCATGACGTTATTTATGAGATGGGTTTTATGATTAGAGTCCCGCA
ATTATACATTTAATACGCGATAGAAAACAAAATATAGCGCGCAAACTAGGATAAATTATCGCGCGCGGTG
TCATCTAATGTTACTAGATCGGGCCAGGATACATAGATTACCACAACTCCGAGCCCTTCCACCGGCGCGC
CAATTCACTGGCCGTCGTTTTACAACGTCGTGACTGGGAAAACCCTGGCGTTACCCAACTTAATCGCCTT
GCAGCACATCCCCCTTTCGCCAGCTGGCGTAATAGCGAAGAGGCCCGCACCGATCGCCCTTCCCAACAGT
TGCGCAGCCTGAATGGCGAATGGCGCCTGATGCGGTATTTTCTCCTTACGCATCTGTGCGGTATTTCACA
CCGCATATGGTGCACTCTCAGTACAATCTGCTCTGATGCCGCATAGTTAAGCCAGCCCCGACACCCGCCA
ACACCCGCTGACGCGCCCTGACGGGCTTGTCTGCTCCCGGCATCCGCTTACAGACAAGCTGTGACCGTCT
CCGGGAGCTGCATGTGTCAGAGGTTTTCACCGTCATCACCGAAACGCGCGAGACGAAAGGGCCTCGTGAT
ACGCCTATTTTTATAGGTTAATGTCATGATAATAATGGTTTCTTAGACGTCAGGTGGCACTTTTCGGGGA
AATGTGCGCGGAACCCCTATTTGTTTATTTTTCTAAATACATTCAAATATGTATCCGCTCATGAGACAAT
AACCCTGATAAATGCTTCAATAATATTGAAAAAGGAAGAGTATGAGTATTCAACATTTCCGTGTCGCCCT
TATTCCCTTTTTTGCGGCATTTTGCCTTCCTGTTTTTGCTCACCCAGAAACGCTGGTGAAAGTAAAAGAT
GCTGAAGATCAGTTGGGTGCACGAGTGGGTTACATCGAACTGGATCTCAACAGCGGTAAGATCCTTGAGA
GTTTTCGCCCCGAAGAACGTTTTCCAATGATGAGCACTTTTAAAGTTCTGCTATGTGGCGCGGTATTATC
CCGTATTGACGCCGGGCAAGAGCAACTCGGTCGCCGCATACACTATTCTCAGAATGACTTGGTTGAGTAC
TCACCAGTCACAGAAAAGCATCTTACGGATGGCATGACAGTAAGAGAATTATGCAGTGCTGCCATAACCA
TGAGTGATAACACTGCGGCCAACTTACTTCTGACAACGATCGGAGGACCGAAGGAGCTAACCGCTTTTTT
GCACAACATGGGGGATCATGTAACTCGCCTTGATCGTTGGGAACCGGAGCTGAATGAAGCCATACCAAAC
GACGAGCGTGACACCACGATGCCTGTAGCAATGGCAACAACGTTGCGCAAACTATTAACTGGCGAACTAC
TTACTCTAGCTTCCCGGCAACAATTAATAGACTGGATGGAGGCGGATAAAGTTGCAGGACCACTTCTGCG
CTCGGTCCTTCCGGCTGGCTGGTTTATTGCTGATAAATCTGGAGCCGGTGAGCGTGGGTCTCGCGGTATC
ATTGCAGCACTGGGGCCAGATGGTAAGCCCTCCCGTATCGTAGTTATCTACACGACGGGGAGTCAGGCAA
CTATGGATGAACGAAATAGACAGATCGCTGAGATAGGTGCCTCACTGATTAAGCATTGGTAACTGTCAGA
CCAAGTTTACTCATATATACTTTAGATTGATTTAAAACTTCATTTTTAATTTAAAAGGATCTAGGTGAAG
ATCCTTTTTGATAATCTCATGACCAAAATCCCTTAACGTGAGTTTTCGTTCCACTGAGCGTCAGACCCCG
TAGAAAAGATCAAAGGATCTTCTTGAGATCCTTTTTTTCTGCGCGTAATCTGCTGCTTGCAAACAAAAAA
ACCACCGCTACCAGCGGTGGTTTGTTTGCCGGATCAAGAGCTACCAACTCTTTTTCCGAAGGTAACTGGC
TTCAGCAGAGCGCAGATACCAAATACTGTTCTTCTAGTGTAGCCGTAGTTAGGCCACCACTTCAAGAACT
CTGTAGCACCGCCTACATACCTCGCTCTGCTAATCCTGTTACCAGTGGCTGCTGCCAGTGGCGATAAGTC
GTGTCTTACCGGGTTGGACTCAAGACGATAGTTACCGGATAAGGCGCAGCGGTCGGGCTGAACGGGGGGT
TCGTGCACACAGCCCAGCTTGGAGCGAACGACCTACACCGAACTGAGATACCTACAGCGTGAGCTATGAG
AAAGCGCCACGCTTCCCGAAGGGAGAAAGGCGGACAGGTATCCGGTAAGCGGCAGGGTCGGAACAGGAGA
GCGCACGAGGGAGCTTCCAGGGGGAAACGCCTGGTATCTTTATAGTCCTGTCGGGTTTCGCCACCTCTGA
CTTGAGCGTCGATTTTTGTGATGCTCGTCAGGGGGGCGGAGCCTATGGAAAAACGCTAGCAACGCGGCCT
TTTTACGGTTCCTGGCCTTTTGCTGGCCTTTTGCTCACATGTTCTTTCCTGCGTTATCCCCTGATTCTGT
GGATAACCGTATTACCGCCTTTGAGTGAGCTGATACCGCTCGCCGCAGCCGAACGACCGAGCGCAGCGAG
TCAGTGAGCGAGGAAGCGGAAGAGCGCCCAATACGCAAACCGCCTCTCCCCGCGCGTTGGCCGATTCATT
AATGCAGCTGGCACGACAGGTTTCCCGACTGGAAAGCGGGCAGTGAGCGCAACGCAATTAATGTGAGTTA
GCTCACTCATTAGGCACCCCAGGCTTTACACTTTATGCTTCCGGCTCGTATGTTGTGTGGAATTGTGAGC
GGATAACAATTTCACACAGGAAACAGCTATGACCATGATTACGCCAAGCTTGCATGCCTGCAGGTCCCC
